Addgene plasmid #143805: TFORF1425
Purpose: Lentiviral vector for overexpressing transcription factor ORFs with unique 24-bp barcodes. Barcodes facilitate identification of transcription factors in pooled screens.
Depositing lab: Feng Zhang. Depositing organization: Broad Institute. Publication: A transcription factor atlas of directed differentiation. Joung J, Ma S, Tay T, Geiger-Schuller KR, Kirchgatterer PC, Verdine VK, Guo B, Arias-Garcia MA, Allen WE, Singh A, Kuksenko O, Abudayyeh OO, Gootenberg JS, Fu Z, Macrae RK, Buenrostro JD, Regev A, Zhang F. Cell. 2023 Jan 5;186(1):209-229.e26. doi: 10.1016/j.cell.2022.11.026. PubMed 36608654.
Backbone
  Vector backbone: pLX_TRC317
  Backbone manufacturer: Broad Institute Genetic Perturbation Platform
  Backbone size w/o insert (bp): 8264
  Vector type: Mammalian Expression, Lentiviral
  Selectable markers: Puromycin
Growth in bacteria
  Bacterial resistance: Ampicillin, 100 μg/mL
  Growth temperature: 37°C
  Growth strain: NEB Stable
  Copy number: High Copy
Gene/Insert
  Gene/Insert name: ZNF211
  Species: H. sapiens (human)
  Insert size (bp): 1796
  Entrez Gene: ZNF211 (a.k.a. C2H2-25, CH2H2-25, ZNF-25)
  Promoter: EF1a
  Cloning method: Unknown
  Sequencing primers: 5′ GGGTGGAGACTGAAGTTAGGCCAG; 3′ CACATAGCGTAAAAGGAGCAACATAG
Terms and licenses: Academic/Nonprofit Terms; Industry Terms: Not Available to Industry
Depositor comments: NM_198855,ENST00000347302 . The transcription factor ORF portion of this plasmid was synthesized by Genewiz. Please test multiple small colonies in case of plasmid recombination. To make this collection available in a timely manner, a portion of this collection was not fully sequenced by Addgene. If an Addgene verified full plasmid sequence is not available, please contact us prior to placing an order to request the full sequence.
How to cite: TFORF1425 was a gift from Feng Zhang (Addgene plasmid # 143805 ; http://n2t.net/addgene:143805 ; RRID:Addgene_143805)
