[The description below was written by a language model from this plasmid's Addgene catalogue record and pLannotate feature annotations shown in this document.]
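Description:
TFORF1425 is a third-generation-style, self-inactivating lentiviral expression plasmid built on the pLX_TRC317 backbone, carrying the human zinc-finger transcription factor ZNF211 as its open reading frame. It belongs to a barcoded transcription factor ORF collection in which each construct carries a unique 24-bp barcode, so that the factor delivered to a given cell can be identified by sequencing in pooled overexpression screens such as directed-differentiation experiments. In bacteria the plasmid replicates from a high-copy ColE1/pUC-type origin and is selected with ampicillin through the bla gene; an f1 origin and remnants of a lac/lacZα cloning region are also present. The depositor notes that recombination can occur, as is common with LTR-containing plasmids.

The viral cassette starts with an RSV promoter fused to a truncated HIV-1 5' LTR, which allows Tat-independent production of genomic RNA. This is followed by the Ψ packaging signal with a gag fragment and by the RRE for Rev-dependent nuclear export. Within the transferred region, an SV40 early promoter drives puromycin N-acetyltransferase for selection of transduced mammalian cells, a cPPT/CTS element aids nuclear import, and the EF-1α promoter drives the ZNF211 ORF. The automated annotation labels part of the insert as a ZNF552 fragment, which probably reflects homology between related zinc-finger proteins rather than a different insert. The barcode is not annotated in the feature table. A WPRE downstream of the ORF enhances transcript expression, and the ΔU3 3' LTR inactivates the integrated provirus's LTR promoter. An SV40 polyadenylation signal and an SV40 origin lie outside the LTRs.
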