Features (pLannotate 1.2.2; 31 found; start..end, strand, type, name):
      5..231     +  promoter       RSV promoter: Rous sarcoma virus enhancer/promoter
    232..412     +  LTR            5' LTR (truncated): truncated 5' long terminal repeat (LTR) from HIV-1
    459..584     +  misc_feature   HIV-1 Ψ: packaging signal of human immunodeficiency virus type 1
    568..931     +  CDS            HIV-1 gag (fragment): gag protein from human immunodeficiency virus 1; gag
   1077..1310    +  misc_feature   RRE: The Rev response element (RRE) of HIV-1 allows for Rev-dependent mRNA export from the nucleus to the cytoplasm.
   1687..1713    +  CDS            Rev (fragment): human immunodeficiency virus 1 (HIV-1) Rev protein; rev; enhances nuclear export of unspliced and incompletely spliced viral mRNAs
   1720..1743    +  promoter       SV40 promoter (fragment): SV40 early promoter
   1744..1815    +  promoter       SV40 promoter (fragment): SV40 enhancer and early promoter
   1839..1974    +  rep_origin     SV40 ori: SV40 origin of replication
   2020..2616    +  CDS            PuroR (fragment): puromycin N-acetyltransferase; pac from Streptomyces; confers resistance to puromycin
   2665..2782    +  misc_feature   cPPT/CTS: central polypurine tract and central termination sequence of HIV-1
   2847..2913    +  CDS            small t antigen (fragment): SV40 (simian virus 40) small t antigen
   2920..4098    +  promoter       EF-1α promoter: strong constitutive promoter for human elongation factor EF-1α
   4178..4876    +  CDS            ZNF552 (fragment): ZN552_HUMAN - Experimental evidence at protein level: Swiss-Prot protein existence level 1. May be involved in transcriptional regulation. From Homo sapiens (Human).
   5822..5875    +  promoter       U6 promoter (fragment): RNA polymerase III promoter for human U6 snRNA
   5917..6505    +  misc_feature   WPRE: woodchuck hepatitis virus posttranscriptional regulatory element
   6556..6575    +  misc_feature   cPPT/CTS (fragment): central polypurine tract and central termination sequence of HIV-1
   6577..6810    +  LTR            3' LTR (ΔU3): self-inactivating 3' long terminal repeat (LTR) from HIV-1
   6888..7009    +  polyA_signal   SV40 poly(A) signal: SV40 polyadenylation signal
   7049..7184    +  rep_origin     SV40 ori: SV40 origin of replication
   7205..7223    -  promoter       T7 promoter: promoter for bacteriophage T7 RNA polymerase
   7231..7386    +  CDS            lacZα (fragment): LacZα fragment of β-galactosidase; lacZ fragment
   7391..7819    +  rep_origin     f1 ori (sequence partly withheld): f1 bacteriophage origin of replication; arrow indicates direction of (+) strand synthesis
   7872..7976    +  promoter       AmpR promoter: bla
   7977..8837    +  CDS            AmpR: β-lactamase; bla; confers resistance to ampicillin, carbenicillin, and related antibiotics
   9008..9596    +  rep_origin     ori: high-copy-number ColE1/pMB1/pBR322/pUC origin of replication
   9779..9871    +  CDS            lacI (fragment): lac repressor; lacI; The lac repressor binds to the lac operator to inhibit transcription in E. coli. This inhibition can be relieved by adding lactose or isopropyl-β-D-thiogalactopyranoside (IPTG).
   9884..9905    +  protein_bind   CAP binding site: CAP binding activates transcription in the presence of cAMP. E. coli catabolite activator protein
   9920..9950    +  promoter       lac promoter: promoter for the E. coli lac operon
   9958..9974    +  protein_bind   lac operator: The lac repressor binds to the lac operator to inhibit transcription in E. coli. This inhibition can be relieved by adding lactose or isopropyl-β-D-thiogalactopyranoside (IPTG). lac repressor encoded by lacI
  10019..10037   +  promoter       T3 promoter: promoter for bacteriophage T3 RNA polymerase
>Addgene plasmid #143805 | TFORF1425 | addgene full sequence | sequence record 396273 | Addgene NGS Result
TTAATGTAGTCTTATGCAATACTCTTGTAGTCTTGCAACATGGTAACGATGAGTTAGCAACATGCCTTAC
AAGGAGAGAAAAAGCACCGTGCATGCCGATTGGTGGAAGTAAGGTGGTACGATCGTGCCTTATTAGGAAG
GCAACAGACGGGTCTGACATGGATTGGACGAACCACTGAATTGCCGCATTGCAGAGATATTGTATTTAAG
TGCCTAGCTCGATACATAAACGGGTCTCTCTGGTTAGACCAGATCTGAGCCTGGGAGCTCTCTGGCTAAC
TAGGGAACCCACTGCTTAAGCCTCAATAAAGCTTGCCTTGAGTGCTTCAAGTAGTGTGTGCCCGTCTGTT
GTGTGACTCTGGTAACTAGAGATCCCTCAGACCCTTTTAGTCAGTGTGGAAAATCTCTAGCAGTGGCGCC
CGAACAGGGACTTGAAAGCGAAAGGGAAACCAGAGGAGCTCTCTCGACGCAGGACTCGGCTTGCTGAAGC
GCGCACGGCAAGAGGCGAGGGGCGGCGACTGGTGAGTACGCCAAAAATTTTGACTAGCGGAGGCTAGAAG
GAGAGAGATGGGTGCGAGAGCGTCAGTATTAAGCGGGGGAGAATTAGATCGCGATGGGAAAAAATTCGGT
TAAGGCCAGGGGGAAAGAAAAAATATAAATTAAAACATATAGTATGGGCAAGCAGGGAGCTAGAACGATT
CGCAGTTAATCCTGGCCTGTTAGAAACATCAGAAGGCTGTAGACAAATACTGGGACAGCTACAACCATCC
CTTCAGACAGGATCAGAAGAACTTAGATCATTATATAATACAGTAGCAACCCTCTATTGTGTGCATCAAA
GGATAGAGATAAAAGACACCAAGGAAGCTTTAGACAAGATAGAGGAAGAGCAAAACAAAAGTAAGACCAC
CGCACAGCAAGCGGCCGCTGATCTTCAGACCTGGAGGAGGAGATATGAGGGACAATTGGAGAAGTGAATT
ATATAAATATAAAGTAGTAAAAATTGAACCATTAGGAGTAGCACCCACCAAGGCAAAGAGAAGAGTGGTG
CAGAGAGAAAAAAGAGCAGTGGGAATAGGAGCTTTGTTCCTTGGGTTCTTGGGAGCAGCAGGAAGCACTA
TGGGCGCAGCGTCAATGACGCTGACGGTACAGGCCAGACAATTATTGTCTGGTATAGTGCAGCAGCAGAA
CAATTTGCTGAGGGCTATTGAGGCGCAACAGCATCTGTTGCAACTCACAGTCTGGGGCATCAAGCAGCTC
CAGGCAAGAATCCTGGCTGTGGAAAGATACCTAAAGGATCAACAGCTCCTGGGGATTTGGGGTTGCTCTG
GAAAACTCATTTGCACCACTGCTGTGCCTTGGAATGCTAGTTGGAGTAATAAATCTCTGGAACAGATTTG
GAATCACACGACCTGGATGGAGTGGGACAGAGAAATTAACAATTACACAAGCTTAATACACTCCTTAATT
GAAGAATCGCAAAACCAGCAAGAAAAGAATGAACAAGAATTATTGGAATTAGATAAATGGGCAAGTTTGT
GGAATTGGTTTAACATAACAAATTGGCTGTGGTATATAAAATTATTCATAATGATAGTAGGAGGCTTGGT
AGGTTTAAGAATAGTTTTTGCTGTACTTTCTATAGTGAATAGAGTTAGGCAGGGATATTCACCATTATCG
TTTCAGACCCACCTCCCAACCCCGAGGGGACCCATGCATTGCATCTCAATTAGTCAGCAACCAGGTGTGG
AAAGTCCCCAGGCTCCCCAGCAGGCAGAAGTATGCAAAGCATGCGTCTCAATTAGTCAGCAACCATAGTC
CCGCCCCTAACTCCGCCCATCCCGCCCCTAACTCCGCCCAGTTCCGCCCATTCTCCGCCCCATGGCTGAC
TAATTTTTTTTATTTATGCAGAGGCCGAGGCCGCCTCGGCCTCTGAGCTATTCCAGAAGTAGTGAGGAGG
CTTTTTTGGAGGCCTAGGCTTTTGCAAAAAGCTTTCTAGAGGTACCACCGGAGCTTACCATGACCGAGTA
CAAGCCCACGGTGCGCCTCGCCACCCGCGACGACGTCCCCAGGGCCGTACGCACCCTCGCCGCCGCGTTC
GCCGACTACCCCGCCACGCGCCACACCGTCGATCCGGACCGCCACATCGAGCGGGTCACCGAGCTGCAAG
AACTCTTCCTCACGCGCGTCGGGCTCGACATCGGCAAGGTGTGGGTCGCGGACGACGGCGCCGCCGTGGC
GGTCTGGACCACGCCGGAGAGCGTCGAAGCGGGGGCGGTGTTCGCCGAGATCGGCCCGCGCATGGCCGAG
TTGAGCGGTTCCCGGCTGGCCGCGCAGCAACAGATGGAAGGCCTCCTGGCGCCGCACCGGCCCAAGGAGC
CCGCGTGGTTCCTGGCCACCGTCGGCGTCTCGCCCGACCACCAGGGCAAGGGTCTGGGCAGCGCCGTCGT
GCTCCCCGGAGTGGAGGCGGCCGAGCGCGCCGGGGTGCCCGCCTTCCTGGAGACCTCCGCGCCCCGCAAC
CTCCCCTTCTACGAGCGGCTCGGCTTCACCGTCACCGCCGACGTCGAGGTGCCCGAAGGACCGCGCACCT
GGTGCATGACCCGCAAGCCCGGTGCCAGTTAACGAATTCTAGATCTTGAGACAAATGGCAGTATTCATCC
ACAATTTTAAAAGAAAAGGGGGGATTGGGGGGTACAGTGCAGGGGAAAGAATAGTAGACATAATAGCAAC
AGACATACAAACTAAAGAATTACAAAAACAAATTACAAAAATTCAAAATTTTCGGGTTTATTACAGGGAC
AGCAGAGATCCACTTTGGCGCCGGCTCGAGGCCTGCAGGTGCAAAGATGGATAAAGTTTTAAACAGAGAG
GAATCTTTGCAGCTAATGGACCTTCTAGGTCTTGAAAGGAGTGGGAATTGGCTCCGGTGCCCGTCAGTGG
GCAGAGCGCACATCGCCCACAGTCCCCGAGAAGTTGGGGGGAGGGGTCGGCAATTGAACCGGTGCCTAGA
GAAGGTGGCGCGGGGTAAACTGGGAAAGTGATGTCGTGTACTGGCTCCGCCTTTTTCCCGAGGGTGGGGG
AGAACCGTATATAAGTGCAGTAGTCGCCGTGAACGTTCTTTTTCGCAACGGGTTTGCCGCCAGAACACAG
GTAAGTGCCGTGTGTGGTTCCCGCGGGCCTGGCCTCTTTACGGGTTATGGCCCTTGCGTGCCTTGAATTA
CTTCCACCTGGCTGCAGTACGTGATTCTTGATCCCGAGCTTCGGGTTGGAAGTGGGTGGGAGAGTTCGAG
GCCTTGCGCTTAAGGAGCCCCTTCGCCTCGTGCTTGAGTTGAGGCCTGGCCTGGGCGCTGGGGCCGCCGC
GTGCGAATCTGGTGGCACCTTCGCGCCTGTCTCGCTGCTTTCGATAAGTCTCTAGCCATTTAAAATTTTT
GATGACCTGCTGCGACGCTTTTTTTCTGGCAAGATAGTCTTGTAAATGCGGGCCAAGATCTGCACACTGG
TATTTCGGTTTTTGGGGCCGCGGGCGGCGACGGGGCCCGTGCGTCCCAGCGCACATGTTCGGCGAGGCGG
GGCCTGCGAGCGCGGCCACCGAGAATCGGACGGGGGTAGTCTCAAGCTGGCCGGCCTGCTCTGGTGCCTG
GCCTCGCGCCGCCGTGTATCGCCCCGCCCTGGGCGGCAAGGCTGGCCCGGTCGGCACCAGTTGCGTGAGC
GGAAAGATGGCCGCTTCCCGGCCCTGCTGCAGGGAGCTCAAAATGGAGGACGCGGCGCTCGGGAGAGCGG
GCGGGTGAGTCACCCACACAAAGGAAAAGGGCCTTTCCGTCCTCAGCCGTCGCTTCATGTGACTCCACGG
AGTACCGGGCGCCGTCCAGGCACCTCGATTAGTTCTCGAGCTTTTGGAGTACGTCGTCTTTAGGTTGGGG
GGAGGGGTTTTATGCGATGGAGTTTCCCCACACTGAGTGGGTGGAGACTGAAGTTAGGCCAGCTTGGCAC
TTGATGTAATTCTCCTTGGAATTTGCCCTTTTTGAGTTTGGATCTTGGTTCATTCTCAAGCCTCAGACAG
TGGTTCAAAGTTTTTTTCTTCCATTTCAGGTGTCGTGAGGCTAGCACCGCCACCATGCTCGGGTTCCCCC
CGGGTCGCCCGCAGCTCCCGGTCCAGCTCCGCCCACAGACTCGGATGGCGACCGCACTGAGGGACCCGGC
TTCGGGAAGTGTGACCTTTGAAGATGTGGCCGTGTACTTCTCCTGGGAGGAATGGGATCTCCTTGATGAG
GCTCAGAAACACCTGTACTTCGATGTGATGCTGGAGAACTTTGCACTTACGTCCTCCCTGGGTTGTTGGT
GTGGAGTGGAACATGAGGAAACACCTTCTGAACAGAGAATTTCTGGAGAAAGAGTGCCACAGTTCAGGAC
TTCCAAAGAAGGTTCATCTTCCCAGAATGCCGACTCCTGTGAAATATGTTGCCTGGTCTTGAGAGATATT
TTGCACTTGGCTGAACACCAAGGAACAAACTGCGGGCAGAAACTACACACATGTGGAAAACAATTCTACA
TCAGTGCAAATCTTCAACAGCACCAGAGGCAGCACATTACAGAGGCACCTTTCAGAAGTTATGTGGACAC
TGCCTCGTTTACACAGAGTTGCATAGTCCATGTGTCGGAGAAACCCTTTACCTGCAGGGAGATCAGGAAA
GACTTCCTGGCCAACATGAGGTTTCTCCATCAAGACGCCACTCAAACAGGGGAGAAGCCAAATAACAGTA
ACAAGTGTGCGGTGGCCTTTTACAGTGGAAAAAGTCATCACAACTGGGGAAAATGCAGTAAAGCCTTTAG
CCACATAGACACACTTGTTCAGGACCAGAGAATCCTCACTAGAGAAGGACTTTTTGAGTGCAGTAAATGT
GGGAAAGCATGTACGCGAAGATGTAACCTCATTCAGCACCAGAAAGTCCACAGTGAAGAAAGGCCTTATG
AATGCAATGAATGTGGAAAATTCTTTACCTACTACTCCAGTTTCATTATACATCAGAGAGTTCATACTGG
AGAAAGGCCTTATGCGTGCCCTGAATGTGGGAAATCGTTTAGTCAGATATACAGCCTCAATAGCCATAGG
AAAGTTCACACTGGAGAAAGGCCTTATGAATGTGGGGAATGTGGGAAATCTTTTAGCCAAAGGTCCAACC
TCATGCAGCATCGCAGAGTTCACACTGGAGAAAGGCCTTATGAATGCAGCGAATGTGGGAAATCTTTTAG
CCAAAACTTTAGCCTGATCTACCACCAGAGAGTTCACACTGGAGAAAGACCTCATGAGTGCAATGAATGT
GGAAAATCCTTTAGCCGAAGCTCCAGCCTCATTCACCACCGGAGACTTCACACTGGAGAAAGACCCTATG
AGTGCAGTAAATGTGGGAAGTCATTTAAGCAAAGCTCCAGCTTCAGTTCACATCGGAAAGTCCACACAGG
GGAAAGGCCTTATGTGTGTGGGGAATGTGGGAAATCCTTTAGCCATAGCTCCAACCTTAAGAACCACCAG
AGAGTTCACACTGGAGAAAGACCTGTTGAGTGCAGTGAATGTAGCAAATCCTTTAGCTGTAAATCTAACC
TCATTAAACACCTGAGAGTTCACACTGGAGAAAGGCCTTATGAGTGCAGTGAATGTGGGAAATCCTTTAG
CCAAAGTTCTAGCCTCATTCAACACCGCAGAGTTCACACGGGAAAAAGGCCTTATCAGTGCAGTCAATGT
GGGAAATCCTTTGGCTGCAAATCTGTCCTCATTCAACACCAGAGAGTTCACATTGGAGAAAAGCCTTAGT
AATGAACTAGTCCGTAACTTGAAAGTATTTCGATTTCTTGGCTTTATATATCTTGTGGAAAGGACGAGTG
TCCTAACCATTTGCGTTGACAACGCGTTAAGTCGACAATCAACCTCTGGATTACAAAATTTGTGAAAGAT
TGACTGGTATTCTTAACTATGTTGCTCCTTTTACGCTATGTGGATACGCTGCTTTAATGCCTTTGTATCA
TGCTATTGCTTCCCGTATGGCTTTCATTTTCTCCTCCTTGTATAAATCCTGGTTGCTGTCTCTTTATGAG
GAGTTGTGGCCCGTTGTCAGGCAACGTGGCGTGGTGTGCACTGTGTTTGCTGACGCAACCCCCACTGGTT
GGGGCATTGCCACCACCTGTCAGCTCCTTTCCGGGACTTTCGCTTTCCCCCTCCCTATTGCCACGGCGGA
ACTCATCGCCGCCTGCCTTGCCCGCTGCTGGACAGGGGCTCGGCTGTTGGGCACTGACAATTCCGTGGTG
TTGTCGGGGAAATCATCGTCCTTTCCTTGGCTGCTCGCCTGTGTTGCCACCTGGATTCTGCGCGGGACGT
CCTTCTGCTACGTCCCTTCGGCCCTCAATCCAGCGGACCTTCCTTCCCGCGGCCTGCTGCCGGCTCTGCG
GCCTCTTCCGCGTCTTCGCCTTCGCCCTCAGACGAGTCGGATCTCCCTTTGGGCCGCCTCCCCGCGTCGA
CTTTAAGACCAATGACTTACAAGGCAGCTGTAGATCTTAGCCACTTTTTAAAAGAAAAGGGGGGACTGGA
AGGGCTAATTCACTCCCAACGAAGACAAGATCTGCTTTTTGCTTGTACTGGGTCTCTCTGGTTAGACCAG
ATCTGAGCCTGGGAGCTCTCTGGCTAACTAGGGAACCCACTGCTTAAGCCTCAATAAAGCTTGCCTTGAG
TGCTTCAAGTAGTGTGTGCCCGTCTGTTGTGTGACTCTGGTAACTAGAGATCCCTCAGACCCTTTTAGTC
AGTGTGGAAAATCTCTAGCAGTACGTATAGTAGTTCATGTCATCTTATTATTCAGTATTTATAACTTGCA
AAGAAATGAATATCAGAGAGTGAGAGGAACTTGTTTATTGCAGCTTATAATGGTTACAAATAAAGCAATA
GCATCACAAATTTCACAAATAAAGCATTTTTTTCACTGCATTCTAGTTGTGGTTTGTCCAAACTCATCAA
TGTATCTTATCATGTCTGGCTCTAGCTATCCCGCCCCTAACTCCGCCCATCCCGCCCCTAACTCCGCCCA
GTTCCGCCCATTCTCCGCCCCATGGCTGACTAATTTTTTTTATTTATGCAGAGGCCGAGGCCGCCTCGGC
CTCTGAGCTATTCCAGAAGTAGTGAGGAGGCTTTTTTGGAGGCCTAGGGACGTACCCAATTCGCCCTATA
GTGAGTCGTATTACGCGCGCTCACTGGCCGTCGTTTTACAACGTCGTGACTGGGAAAACCCTGGCGTTAC
CCAACTTAATCGCCTTGCAGCACATCCCCCTTTCGCCAGCTGGCGTAATAGCGAAGAGGCCCGCACCGAT
CGCCCTTCCCAACAGTTGCGCAGCCTGAATGGCGAATGGG
[124 nt withheld, positions 7391-7514]
C
[91 nt withheld, positions 7516-7606]
A
[49 nt withheld, positions 7608-7656]
CCTTTGACGTTGGAGTCCACGTTCTTT
[37 nt withheld, positions 7684-7720]
ACCCTATCTCGGTCTATTCTTTTGATTTATAAGGGATTTTGCCGATTTCGGCCTATTGGTTAAAAAATGA
GCTGATTTAACAAAAATTTAACGCGAATTTTAACAAAATATTAACGCTTACAATTTAGGTGGCACTTTTC
GGGGAAATGTGCGCGGAACCCCTATTTGTTTATTTTTCTAAATACATTCAAATATGTATCCGCTCATGAG
ACAATAACCCTGATAAATGCTTCAATAATATTGAAAAAGGAAGAGTATGAGTATTCAACATTTCCGTGTC
GCCCTTATTCCCTTTTTTGCGGCATTTTGCCTTCCTGTTTTTGCTCACCCAGAAACGCTGGTGAAAGTAA
AAGATGCTGAAGATCAGTTGGGTGCACGAGTGGGTTACATCGAACTGGATCTCAACAGCGGTAAGATCCT
TGAGAGTTTTCGCCCCGAAGAACGTTTTCCAATGATGAGCACTTTTAAAGTTCTGCTATGTGGCGCGGTA
TTATCCCGTATTGACGCCGGGCAAGAGCAACTCGGTCGCCGCATACACTATTCTCAGAATGACTTGGTTG
AGTACTCACCAGTCACAGAAAAGCATCTTACGGATGGCATGACAGTAAGAGAATTATGCAGTGCTGCCAT
AACCATGAGTGATAACACTGCGGCCAACTTACTTCTGACAACGATCGGAGGACCGAAGGAGCTAACCGCT
TTTTTGCACAACATGGGGGATCATGTAACTCGCCTTGATCGTTGGGAACCGGAGCTGAATGAAGCCATAC
CAAACGACGAGCGTGACACCACGATGCCTGTAGCAATGGCAACAACGTTGCGCAAACTATTAACTGGCGA
ACTACTTACTCTAGCTTCCCGGCAACAATTAATAGACTGGATGGAGGCGGATAAAGTTGCAGGACCACTT
CTGCGCTCGGCCCTTCCGGCTGGCTGGTTTATTGCTGATAAATCTGGAGCCGGTGAGCGTGGGTCTCGCG
GTATCATTGCAGCACTGGGGCCAGATGGTAAGCCCTCCCGTATCGTAGTTATCTACACGACGGGGAGTCA
GGCAACTATGGATGAACGAAATAGACAGATCGCTGAGATAGGTGCCTCACTGATTAAGCATTGGTAACTG
TCAGACCAAGTTTACTCATATATACTTTAGATTGATTTAAAACTTCATTTTTAATTTAAAAGGATCTAGG
TGAAGATCCTTTTTGATAATCTCATGACCAAAATCCCTTAACGTGAGTTTTCGTTCCACTGAGCGTCAGA
CCCCGTAGAAAAGATCAAAGGATCTTCTTGAGATCCTTTTTTTCTGCGCGTAATCTGCTGCTTGCAAACA
AAAAAACCACCGCTACCAGCGGTGGTTTGTTTGCCGGATCAAGAGCTACCAACTCTTTTTCCGAAGGTAA
CTGGCTTCAGCAGAGCGCAGATACCAAATACTGTTCTTCTAGTGTAGCCGTAGTTAGGCCACCACTTCAA
GAACTCTGTAGCACCGCCTACATACCTCGCTCTGCTAATCCTGTTACCAGTGGCTGCTGCCAGTGGCGAT
AAGTCGTGTCTTACCGGGTTGGACTCAAGACGATAGTTACCGGATAAGGCGCAGCGGTCGGGCTGAACGG
GGGGTTCGTGCACACAGCCCAGCTTGGAGCGAACGACCTACACCGAACTGAGATACCTACAGCGTGAGCT
ATGAGAAAGCGCCACGCTTCCCGAAGGGAGAAAGGCGGACAGGTATCCGGTAAGCGGCAGGGTCGGAACA
GGAGAGCGCACGAGGGAGCTTCCAGGGGGAAACGCCTGGTATCTTTATAGTCCTGTCGGGTTTCGCCACC
TCTGACTTGAGCGTCGATTTTTGTGATGCTCGTCAGGGGGGCGGAGCCTATGGAAAAACGCCAGCAACGC
GGCCTTTTTACGGTTCCTGGCCTTTTGCTGGCCTTTTGCTCACATGTTCTTTCCTGCGTTATCCCCTGAT
TCTGTGGATAACCGTATTACCGCCTTTGAGTGAGCTGATACCGCTCGCCGCAGCCGAACGACCGAGCGCA
GCGAGTCAGTGAGCGAGGAAGCGGAAGAGCGCCCAATACGCAAACCGCCTCTCCCCGCGCGTTGGCCGAT
TCATTAATGCAGCTGGCACGACAGGTTTCCCGACTGGAAAGCGGGCAGTGAGCGCAACGCAATTAATGTG
AGTTAGCTCACTCATTAGGCACCCCAGGCTTTACACTTTATGCTTCCGGCTCGTATGTTGTGTGGAATTG
TGAGCGGATAACAATTTCACACAGGAAACAGCTATGACCATGATTACGCCAAGCGCGCAATTAACCCTCA
CTAAAGGGAACAAAAGCTGGAGCTGCAAGC
