>Addgene plasmid #143805 | TFORF1425 | depositor partial sequence | sequence record 283542 | Insert
ACCGCCACCATGCTCGGGTTCCCCCCGGGTCGCCCGCAGCTCCCGGTCCAGCTCCGCCCACAGACTCGGA
TGGCGACCGCACTGAGGGACCCGGCTTCGGGAAGTGTGACCTTTGAAGATGTGGCCGTGTACTTCTCCTG
GGAGGAATGGGATCTCCTTGATGAGGCTCAGAAACACCTGTACTTCGATGTGATGCTGGAGAACTTTGCA
CTTACGTCCTCCCTGGGTTGTTGGTGTGGAGTGGAACATGAGGAAACACCTTCTGAACAGAGAATTTCTG
GAGAAAGAGTGCCACAGTTCAGGACTTCCAAAGAAGGTTCATCTTCCCAGAATGCCGACTCCTGTGAAAT
ATGTTGCCTGGTCTTGAGAGATATTTTGCACTTGGCTGAACACCAAGGAACAAACTGCGGGCAGAAACTA
CACACATGTGGAAAACAATTCTACATCAGTGCAAATCTTCAACAGCACCAGAGGCAGCACATTACAGAGG
CACCTTTCAGAAGTTATGTGGACACTGCCTCGTTTACACAGAGTTGCATAGTCCATGTGTCGGAGAAACC
CTTTACCTGCAGGGAGATCAGGAAAGACTTCCTGGCCAACATGAGGTTTCTCCATCAAGACGCCACTCAA
ACAGGGGAGAAGCCAAATAACAGTAACAAGTGTGCGGTGGCCTTTTACAGTGGAAAAAGTCATCACAACT
GGGGAAAATGCAGTAAAGCCTTTAGCCACATAGACACACTTGTTCAGGACCAGAGAATCCTCACTAGAGA
AGGACTTTTTGAGTGCAGTAAATGTGGGAAAGCATGTACGCGAAGATGTAACCTCATTCAGCACCAGAAA
GTCCACAGTGAAGAAAGGCCTTATGAATGCAATGAATGTGGAAAATTCTTTACCTACTACTCCAGTTTCA
TTATACATCAGAGAGTTCATACTGGAGAAAGGCCTTATGCGTGCCCTGAATGTGGGAAATCGTTTAGTCA
GATATACAGCCTCAATAGCCATAGGAAAGTTCACACTGGAGAAAGGCCTTATGAATGTGGGGAATGTGGG
AAATCTTTTAGCCAAAGGTCCAACCTCATGCAGCATCGCAGAGTTCACACTGGAGAAAGGCCTTATGAAT
GCAGCGAATGTGGGAAATCTTTTAGCCAAAACTTTAGCCTGATCTACCACCAGAGAGTTCACACTGGAGA
AAGACCTCATGAGTGCAATGAATGTGGAAAATCCTTTAGCCGAAGCTCCAGCCTCATTCACCACCGGAGA
CTTCACACTGGAGAAAGACCCTATGAGTGCAGTAAATGTGGGAAGTCATTTAAGCAAAGCTCCAGCTTCA
GTTCACATCGGAAAGTCCACACAGGGGAAAGGCCTTATGTGTGTGGGGAATGTGGGAAATCCTTTAGCCA
TAGCTCCAACCTTAAGAACCACCAGAGAGTTCACACTGGAGAAAGACCTGTTGAGTGCAGTGAATGTAGC
AAATCCTTTAGCTGTAAATCTAACCTCATTAAACACCTGAGAGTTCACACTGGAGAAAGGCCTTATGAGT
GCAGTGAATGTGGGAAATCCTTTAGCCAAAGTTCTAGCCTCATTCAACACCGCAGAGTTCACACGGGAAA
AAGGCCTTATCAGTGCAGTCAATGTGGGAAATCCTTTGGCTGCAAATCTGTCCTCATTCAACACCAGAGA
GTTCACATTGGAGAAAAGCCTTAGTAATGAACTAGTCCGTAACTTGAAAGTATTTCGATTTCTTGGCTTT
ATATATCTTGTGGAAAGGACGAGTGTCCTAACCATTTGCGTTGACA
