>Addgene plasmid #143805 | TFORF1425 | depositor partial sequence | sequence record 283543 | Barcode
GTGTCCTAACCATTTGCGTTGACA
